>Addgene plasmid #161083 | pDONR221-MFSD4A_STOP | addgene full sequence | sequence record 442079 | Addgene NGS Result
GCAGCGGTCGGGCTGAACGGGGGGTTCGTGCACACAGCCCAGCTTGGAGCGAACGACCTACACCGAACTG
AGATACCTACAGCGTGAGCTATGAGAAAGCGCCACGCTTCCCGAAGGGAGAAAGGCGGACAGGTATCCGG
TAAGCGGCAGGGTCGGAACAGGAGAGCGCACGAGGGAGCTTCCAGGGGGAAACGCCTGGTATCTTTATAG
TCCTGTCGGGTTTCGCCACCTCTGACTTGAGCGTCGATTTTTGTGATGCTCGTCAGGGGGGCGGAGCCTA
TGGAAAAACGCCAGCAACGCGGCCTTTTTACGGTTCCTGGCCTTTTGCTGGCCTTTTGCTCACATGTTCT
TTCCTGCGTTATCCCCTGATTCTGTGGATAACCGTATTACCGCCTTTGAGTGAGCTGATACCGCTCGCCG
CAGCCGAACGACCGAGCGCAGCGAGTCAGTGAGCGAGGAAGCGGAAGAGCGCCCAATACGCAAACCGCCT
CTCCCCGCGCGTTGGCCGATTCATTAATGCAGCTGGCACGACAGGTTTCCCGACTGGAAAGCGGGCAGTG
AGCGCAACGCAATTAATACGCGTACCGCTAGCCAGGAAGAGTTTGTAGAAACGCAAAAAGGCCATCCGTC
AGGATGGCCTTCTGCTTAGTTTGATGCCTGGCAGTTTATGGCGGGCGTCCTGCCCGCCACCCTCCGGGCC
GTTGCTTCACAACGTTCAAATCCGCTCCCGGCGGATTTGTCCTACTCAGGAGAGCGTTCACCGACAAACA
ACAGATAAAACGAAAGGCCCAGTCTTCCGACTGAGCCTTTCGTTTTATTTGATGCCTGGCAGTTCCCTAC
TCTCGCGTTAACGCTAGCATGGATGTTTTCCCAGTCACGACGTTGTAAAACGACGGCCAGTCTTAAGCTC
GGGCCCCAAATAATGATTTTATTTTGACTGATAGTGACCTGTTCGTTGCAACAAATTGATAAGCAATGCT
TTCTTATAATGCCAACTTTGTACAAGAAAGCTGGGTCTTAGCGCTGATAACACTCGCTATTCTCCATGCC
GATAGACCTATCCTGTGTTGGCACAGAAGGCAGGCCGGGGTGCATTCTGTGAAAGAACAGCAGCAGGATA
TAAAAGGTGAAGGCCAGACAGCCAAAGATCACGCCGCACACCAGGAAAGAGTAGGAGCCCTGGGCCTGGA
AGATGGAGCCCACCAGCATCTGCAGCACCATCTCTCCCACTCCTGCTCCTGTCACCAGCACTGTGGTTGC
GCAGCCCTTATACTGCAGAGAGTCCTCTGTGTAGGCCAGCATGGAGGGAAAGGTGCTAGACAGGAACAGT
CCCAGGCTTGCGGTTCCCACAAACAGGAACACCACATTGTAAGAAAAGATCAGCAGCACCAGGAATGTCA
CCACCACGCCCACCACGTTGATGAACACCATGGTGGCAGGCTTCATTCTGGAGCTGATGGGGATGGACAG
CAGCCGGCCCAGGGTGATAAAGCCCCAGAACAGAGAGGGCAGATAGCCTGCCACCTTGTGTCCCACGGAC
AGTGGCTTCTCCACGGCATAAGAGTACACGAAGGCGCTGTAGGCGCCTGTCAGGCCATCGGTCATGAACA
GCACCAGGGCGCCGGTGATGTGGATGGCAAAGAAGCTATAAGGGGCGCCTCTCAGGTTCTTCCGCTGACA
GCAGCTAAACAGGTCCTCGTGGCCCAGGTGAGACTGGAACTTGGGTGGCAGAGAGGAGGCATCCTCCTTC
TCAGGGGGCTGTGTCTCCAGGGCCAGCTCGTCGGCGGACAGCAGCAGGGGGCGCCTCTGTGGACAGCAGG
TCAGCAGGCGCTCCTTGCTCAGCAGCATCAGCACGGCCATTGGCACAGGCAGATTGATCAGGGCCATGAT
CCAAAAGGCGTAGCTCACCCTTGTGCCTGCTCCATCCTTAGGTGTCAGTCCTGGGAAGGTCTGGTTAGAC
CAAGGCTTTGCGTCCACGTGGTGCTGTCCCAGCACGCGGGACACGTGAAACAGGTGGCCCCTGGATGTGG
TATTGGCGGTGCTGTTGGCGGGCAGGCAATTGGCCTCGGACAGGAATGGATCGGCGATCAGAGGGCTCAG
CAGGGCGCCAAAGCCCACAAAGAAGTGCAGCACCTGCAGGAACACGGCGCTATCCTTCTGATACATCCTC
ACCAGCTGCATGTTGGCCACGGTGTCGATACATCCCATTGCCAGTCCTGCCAGTGCCATCACAGATGCCA
GCACCTTCACGTCTCTGCAAAAGGGGATCACGGCGAACACCAGGGAGATGGCCAGGCTAGATGTAAACAG
TGCCCACAGGCTCTGTGCCAGGGTCCGCTTGAACACGCCTCCCAGGGCGGATCCCAGCAGCAGGCACAGC
TGCTGGCTAAAGAACACCCAAGAGATCTGTGGCAGGGAGCTGTGTGTCTGACATCTCAGATCCAGCAGGG
TAGGGCCCAGAAAGGCGATGCACAGGCCGAAGGAAAAGAACACGCTCCAGTATGTCAGGGTTGGCTGCAG
GTTTCTCCGCAGCAGTCCGCTCACCCGTCCGTCGCATCCCATGGTGGAGCCTGCTTTTTTGTACAAAGTT
GGCATTATAAAAAAGCATTGCTCATCAATGTGTTGCAACGAACAGGTCACTATCAGTCAAAATAAAATCA
TTATTTGCCATCCAGCTGATATCCCCTATAGTGAGTCGTATTACATGGTCATAGCTGTTTCCTGGCAGCT
CTGGCCCGTGTCTCAAAATCTCTGATGTTACATTGCACAAGATAAAAATATATCATCATGAACAATAAAA
CTGTCTGCTTACATAAACAGTAATACAAGGGGTGTTATGAGCCATATTCAACGGGAAACGTCGAGGCCGC
GATTAAATTCCAACATGGATGCTGATTTATATGGGTATAAATGGGCTCGCGATAATGTCGGGCAATCAGG
TGCGACAATCTATCGCTTGTATGGGAAGCCCGATGCGCCAGAGTTGTTTCTGAAACATGGCAAAGGTAGC
GTTGCCAATGATGTTACAGATGAGATGGTCAGACTAAACTGGCTGACGGAATTTATGCCTCTTCCGACCA
TCAAGCATTTTATCCGTACTCCTGATGATGCATGGTTACTCACCACTGCGATCCCCGGAAAAACAGCATT
CCAGGTATTAGAAGAATATCCTGATTCAGGTGAAAATATTGTTGATGCGCTGGCAGTGTTCCTGCGCCGG
TTGCATTCGATTCCTGTTTGTAATTGTCCTTTTAACAGCGATCGCGTATTTCGTCTCGCTCAGGCGCAAT
CACGAATGAATAACGGTTTGGTTGATGCGAGTGATTTTGATGACGAGCGTAATGGCTGGCCTGTTGAACA
AGTCTGGAAAGAAATGCATAAACTTTTGCCATTCTCACCGGATTCAGTCGTCACTCATGGTGATTTCTCA
CTTGATAACCTTATTTTTGACGAGGGGAAATTAATAGGTTGTATTGATGTTGGACGAGTCGGAATCGCAG
ACCGATACCAGGATCTTGCCATCCTATGGAACTGCCTCGGTGAGTTTTCTCCTTCATTACAGAAACGGCT
TTTTCAAAAATATGGTATTGATAATCCTGATATGAATAAATTGCAGTTTCATTTGATGCTCGATGAGTTT
TTCTAATCAGAATTGGTTAATTGGTTGTAACACTGGCAGAGCATTACGCTGACTTGACGGGACGGCGCAA
GCTCATGACCAAAATCCCTTAACGTGAGTTACGCGTCGTTCCACTGAGCGTCAGACCCCGTAGAAAAGAT
CAAAGGATCTTCTTGAGATCCTTTTTTTCTGCGCGTAATCTGCTGCTTGCAAACAAAAAAACCACCGCTA
CCAGCGGTGGTTTGTTTGCCGGATCAAGAGCTACCAACTCTTTTTCCGAAGGTAACTGGCTTCAGCAGAG
CGCAGATACCAAATACTGTTCTTCTAGTGTAGCCGTAGTTAGGCCACCACTTCAAGAACTCTGTAGCACC
GCCTACATACCTCGCTCTGCTAATCCTGTTACCAGTGGCTGCTGCCAGTGGCGATAAGTCGTGTCTTACC
GGGTTGGACTCAAGACGATAGTTACCGGATAAGGC
Features (pLannotate 1.2.2; 10 found; start..end, strand, type, name):
    469..561     +  CDS            lacI (fragment): lac repressor; lacI; The lac repressor binds to the lac operator to inhibit transcription in E. coli. This inhibition can be relieved by adding lactose or isopropyl-β-D-thiogalactopyranoside (IPTG).
    616..643     -  terminator     rrnB T2 terminator: transcription terminator T2 from the E. coli rrnB gene
    775..818     +  terminator     rrnB T1 terminator: Escherichia coli rrnB; transcription terminator T1 from the E. coli rrnB gene
    865..901     -  CDS            lacZα (fragment): LacZα fragment of β-galactosidase; lacZ fragment
    917..1016    +  protein_bind   attL2: mutant version of attL; recombination site for the Gateway® LR reaction LR Clonase™
   1021..2562    -  CDS            MFSD4A: MFD4A_HUMAN - Also known as MFSD4. Experimental evidence at transcript level: Swiss-Prot protein existence level 2. From Homo sapiens (Human).
   2568..2667    -  protein_bind   attL1: mutant version of attL; recombination site for the Gateway® LR reaction LR Clonase™
   2685..2703    -  promoter       T7 promoter: promoter for bacteriophage T7 RNA polymerase
   2837..3646    +  CDS            KanR: aminoglycoside phosphotransferase; aph(3')-Ia; confers resistance to kanamycin in bacteria or G418 (Geneticin®) in eukaryotes
   3793..286     +  rep_origin     ori (across the origin): high-copy-number ColE1/pMB1/pBR322/pUC origin of replication
