>Addgene plasmid #161083 | pDONR221-MFSD4A_STOP | analyzer sequence | sequence record 312100
CTTTCCTGCGTTATCCCCTGATTCTGTGGATAACCGTATTACCGCCTTTGAGTGAGCTGATACCGCTCGC
CGCAGCCGAACGACCGAGCGCAGCGAGTCAGTGAGCGAGGAAGCGGAAGAGCGCCCAATACGCAAACCGC
CTCTCCCCGCGCGTTGGCCGATTCATTAATGCAGCTGGCACGACAGGTTTCCCGACTGGAAAGCGGGCAG
TGAGCGCAACGCAATTAATACGCGTACCGCTAGCCAGGAAGAGTTTGTAGAAACGCAAAAAGGCCATCCG
TCAGGATGGCCTTCTGCTTAGTTTGATGCCTGGCAGTTTATGGCGGGCGTCCTGCCCGCCACCCTCCGGG
CCGTTGCTTCACAACGTTCAAATCCGCTCCCGGCGGATTTGTCCTACTCAGGAGAGCGTTCACCGACAAA
CAACAGATAAAACGAAAGGCCCAGTCTTCCGACTGAGCCTTTCGTTTTATTTGATGCCTGGCAGTTCCCT
ACTCTCGCGTTAACGCTAGCATGGATGTTTTCCCAGTCACGACGTTGTAAAACGACGGCCAGTCTTAAGC
TCGGGCCCCAAATAATGATTTTATTTTGACTGATAGTGACCTGTTCGTTGCAACACATTGATGAGCAATG
CTTTTTTATAATGCCAACTTTGTACAAAAAAGCAGGCTCCACCATGGGATGCGACGGACGGGTGAGCGGA
CTGCTGCGGAGAAACCTGCAGCCAACCCTGACATACTGGAGCGTGTTCTTTTCCTTCGGCCTGTGCATCG
CCTTTCTGGGCCCTACCCTGCTGGATCTGAGATGTCAGACACACAGCTCCCTGCCACAGATCTCTTGGGT
GTTCTTTAGCCAGCAGCTGTGCCTGCTGCTGGGATCCGCCCTGGGAGGCGTGTTCAAGCGGACCCTGGCA
CAGAGCCTGTGGGCACTGTTTACATCTAGCCTGGCCATCTCCCTGGTGTTCGCCGTGATCCCCTTTTGCA
GAGACGTGAAGGTGCTGGCATCTGTGATGGCACTGGCAGGACTGGCAATGGGATGTATCGACACCGTGGC
CAACATGCAGCTGGTGAGGATGTATCAGAAGGATAGCGCCGTGTTCCTGCAGGTGCTGCACTTCTTTGTG
GGCTTTGGCGCCCTGCTGAGCCCTCTGATCGCCGATCCATTCCTGTCCGAGGCCAATTGCCTGCCCGCCA
ACAGCACCGCCAATACCACATCCAGGGGCCACCTGTTTCACGTGTCCCGCGTGCTGGGACAGCACCACGT
GGACGCAAAGCCTTGGTCTAACCAGACCTTCCCAGGACTGACACCTAAGGATGGAGCAGGCACAAGGGTG
AGCTACGCCTTTTGGATCATGGCCCTGATCAATCTGCCTGTGCCAATGGCCGTGCTGATGCTGCTGAGCA
AGGAGCGCCTGCTGACCTGCTGTCCACAGAGGCGCCCCCTGCTGCTGTCCGCCGACGAGCTGGCCCTGGA
GACACAGCCCCCTGAGAAGGAGGATGCCTCCTCTCTGCCACCCAAGTTCCAGTCTCACCTGGGCCACGAG
GACCTGTTTAGCTGCTGTCAGCGGAAGAACCTGAGAGGCGCCCCTTATAGCTTCTTTGCCATCCACATCA
CCGGCGCCCTGGTGCTGTTCATGACCGATGGCCTGACAGGCGCCTACAGCGCCTTCGTGTACTCTTATGC
CGTGGAGAAGCCACTGTCCGTGGGACACAAGGTGGCAGGCTATCTGCCCTCTCTGTTCTGGGGCTTTATC
ACCCTGGGCCGGCTGCTGTCCATCCCCATCAGCTCCAGAATGAAGCCTGCCACCATGGTGTTCATCAACG
TGGTGGGCGTGGTGGTGACATTCCTGGTGCTGCTGATCTTTTCTTACAATGTGGTGTTCCTGTTTGTGGG
AACCGCAAGCCTGGGACTGTTCCTGTCTAGCACCTTTCCCTCCATGCTGGCCTACACAGAGGACTCTCTG
CAGTATAAGGGCTGCGCAACCACAGTGCTGGTGACAGGAGCAGGAGTGGGAGAGATGGTGCTGCAGATGC
TGGTGGGCTCCATCTTCCAGGCCCAGGGCTCCTACTCTTTCCTGGTGTGCGGCGTGATCTTTGGCTGTCT
GGCCTTCACCTTTTATATCCTGCTGCTGTTCTTTCACAGAATGCACCCCGGCCTGCCTTCTGTGCCAACA
CAGGATAGGTCTATCGGCATGGAGAATAGCGAGTGTTATCAGCGCTAAGACCCAGCTTTCTTGTACAAAG
TTGGCATTATAAGAAAGCATTGCTTATCAATTTGTTGCAACGAACAGGTCACTATCAGTCAAAATAAAAT
CATTATTTGCCATCCAGCTGATATCCCCTATAGTGAGTCGTATTACATGGTCATAGCTGTTTCCTGGCAG
CTCTGGCCCGTGTCTCAAAATCTCTGATGTTACATTGCACAAGATAAAATAATATCATCATGAACAATAA
AACTGTCTGCTTACATAAACAGTAATACAAGGGGTGTTATGAGCCATATTCAACGGGAAACGTCGAGGCC
GCGATTAAATTCCAACATGGATGCTGATTTATATGGGTATAAATGGGCTCGCGATAATGTCGGGCAATCA
GGTGCGACAATCTATCGCTTGTATGGGAAGCCCGATGCGCCAGAGTTGTTTCTGAAACATGGCAAAGGTA
GCGTTGCCAATGATGTTACAGATGAGATGGTCAGACTAAACTGGCTGACGGAATTTATGCCTCTTCCGAC
CATCAAGCATTTTATCCGTACTCCTGATGATGCATGGTTACTCACCACTGCGATCCCCGGAAAAACAGCA
TTCCAGGTATTAGAAGAATATCCTGATTCAGGTGAAAATATTGTTGATGCGCTGGCAGTGTTCCTGCGCC
GGTTGCATTCGATTCCTGTTTGTAATTGTCCTTTTAACAGCGATCGCGTATTTCGTCTCGCTCAGGCGCA
ATCACGAATGAATAACGGTTTGGTTGATGCGAGTGATTTTGATGACGAGCGTAATGGCTGGCCTGTTGAA
CAAGTCTGGAAAGAAATGCATAAACTTTTGCCATTCTCACCGGATTCAGTCGTCACTCATGGTGATTTCT
CACTTGATAACCTTATTTTTGACGAGGGGAAATTAATAGGTTGTATTGATGTTGGACGAGTCGGAATCGC
AGACCGATACCAGGATCTTGCCATCCTATGGAACTGCCTCGGTGAGTTTTCTCCTTCATTACAGAAACGG
CTTTTTCAAAAATATGGTATTGATAATCCTGATATGAATAAATTGCAGTTTCATTTGATGCTCGATGAGT
TTTTCTAATCAGAATTGGTTAATTGGTTGTAACACTGGCAGAGCATTACGCTGACTTGACGGGACGGCGC
AAGCTCATGACCAAAATCCCTTAACGTGAGTTACGCGTCGTTCCACTGAGCGTCAGACCCCGTAGAAAAG
ATCAAAGGATCTTCTTGAGATCCTTTTTTTCTGCGCGTAATCTGCTGCTTGCAAACAAAAAAACCACCGC
TACCAGCGGTGGTTTGTTTGCCGGATCAAGAGCTACCAACTCTTTTTCCGAAGGTAACTGGCTTCAGCAG
AGCGCAGATACCAAATACTGTTCTTCTAGTGTAGCCGTAGTTAGGCCACCACTTCAAGAACTCTGTAGCA
CCGCCTACATACCTCGCTCTGCTAATCCTGTTACCAGTGGCTGCTGCCAGTGGCGATAAGTCGTGTCTTA
CCGGGTTGGACTCAAGACGATAGTTACCGGATAAGGCGCAGCGGTCGGGCTGAACGGGGGGTTCGTGCAC
ACAGCCCAGCTTGGAGCGAACGACCTACACCGAACTGAGATACCTACAGCGTGAGCTATGAGAAAGCGCC
ACGCTTCCCGAAGGGAGAAAGGCGGACAGGTATCCGGTAAGCGGCAGGGTCGGAACAGGAGAGCGCACGA
GGGAGCTTCCAGGGGGAAACGCCTGGTATCTTTATAGTCCTGTCGGGTTTCGCCACCTCTGACTTGAGCG
TCGATTTTTGTGATGCTCGTCAGGGGGGCGGAGCCTATGGAAAAACGCCAGCAACGCGGCCTTTTTACGG
TTCCTGGCCTTTTGCTGGCCTTTTGCTCACATGTT
Features (pLannotate 1.2.2; 10 found; start..end, strand, type, name):
    121..213     +  CDS            lacI (fragment): lac repressor; lacI; The lac repressor binds to the lac operator to inhibit transcription in E. coli. This inhibition can be relieved by adding lactose or isopropyl-β-D-thiogalactopyranoside (IPTG).
    268..295     -  terminator     rrnB T2 terminator: transcription terminator T2 from the E. coli rrnB gene
    427..470     +  terminator     rrnB T1 terminator: Escherichia coli rrnB; transcription terminator T1 from the E. coli rrnB gene
    517..553     -  CDS            lacZα (fragment): LacZα fragment of β-galactosidase; lacZ fragment
    569..668     +  protein_bind   attL1: mutant version of attL; recombination site for the Gateway® LR reaction LR Clonase™
    674..2215    +  CDS            MFSD4A: MFD4A_HUMAN - Also known as MFSD4. Experimental evidence at transcript level: Swiss-Prot protein existence level 2. From Homo sapiens (Human).
   2220..2319    -  protein_bind   attL2: mutant version of attL; recombination site for the Gateway® LR reaction LR Clonase™
   2337..2355    -  promoter       T7 promoter: promoter for bacteriophage T7 RNA polymerase
   2489..3298    +  CDS            KanR: aminoglycoside phosphotransferase; aph(3')-Ia; confers resistance to kanamycin in bacteria or G418 (Geneticin®) in eukaryotes
   3445..4033    +  rep_origin     ori: high-copy-number ColE1/pMB1/pBR322/pUC origin of replication
