[The description below was written by a language model from this plasmid's Addgene catalogue record and pLannotate feature annotations shown in this document.]
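Description:
pDONR221-MFSD4A_STOP is a Gateway entry clone built on the pDONR221 backbone, carrying a codon-optimized open reading frame for human MFSD4A (also known as MFSD4), a major facilitator superfamily domain-containing protein. It belongs to a large consortium collection of solute carrier transporter clones. The plasmid is about 4.1 kb in total. It is maintained in E. coli through a high-copy ColE1/pUC-type origin and selected with kanamycin through an aminoglycoside phosphotransferase (KanR) gene. Although the catalogue lists the vector type as mammalian expression, the feature table shows no mammalian promoter or polyadenylation signal. The construct is therefore a shuttle for the ORF rather than an expression vector in its own right.

The roughly 1.5 kb MFSD4A coding sequence sits between attL1 and attL2, the recombination sites used in the Gateway LR reaction, so the ORF can be moved directionally into any attR-containing destination vector that supplies the promoter, tags and selection needed. This version keeps a stop codon at the end of the ORF. That suits native, untagged expression or N-terminal fusions, but not C-terminal tagging, for which a companion clone without the stop codon exists. Upstream of the cassette, rrnB T1 and T2 terminators insulate the insert from read-through transcription in bacteria. A T7 promoter lies on the other side of the att-flanked cassette, and short lacI and lacZα fragments are backbone remnants. M13 forward and reverse primer sites are recorded for sequencing the insert. The two annotated sequence records are the same length and contain the same elements. They differ in their numbering start point, and the att-flanked insert is annotated in opposite orientation relative to the backbone features.
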