Addgene plasmid #161083: pDONR221-MFSD4A_STOP
Purpose: Gateway entry clone with codon-optimized ORF sequence for subcloning into custom expression vectors. Contains a STOP codon at the end of the codon-optimized ORF sequence.
Depositing lab: RESOLUTE Consortium & Giulio Superti-Furga. Depositing organization: CeMM Research Center for Molecular Medicine. Publication: The RESOLUTE consortium: unlocking SLC transporters for drug discovery. Superti-Furga G, Lackner D, Wiedmer T, Ingles-Prieto A, Barbosa B, Girardi E, Goldmann U, Gurtl B, Klavins K, Klimek C, Lindinger S, Lineiro-Retes E, Muller AC, Onstein S, Redinger G, Reil D, Sedlyarov V, Wolf G, Crawford M, Everley R, ... Steppan CM. Nat Rev Drug Discov. 2020 Jul;19(7):429-430. doi: 10.1038/d41573-020-00056-6. PubMed 32265506.
Backbone
  Vector backbone: pDONR221
  Backbone manufacturer: ThermoFisher Scientific
  Backbone size w/o insert (bp): 2550
  Vector type: Mammalian Expression
Growth in bacteria
  Bacterial resistance: Kanamycin, 50 μg/mL
  Growth temperature: 37°C
  Growth strain: NEB Stable
  Copy number: High Copy
Gene/Insert
  Gene/Insert name: MFSD4A (alt name: DKFZp761N1114, FLJ34577, UNQ3064, FLJ25004, MFSD4)
  Species: H. sapiens (human)
  Insert size (bp): 1545
  Entrez Gene: MFSD4 (a.k.a. UNQ3064, FLJ25004, FLJ34577, FLJ45392, DKFZp564C1416, DKFZp761N1114)
  Cloning method: Gateway Cloning
  Sequencing primers: 5′ M13-fwd; 3′ M13-rev
Terms and licenses: Academic/Nonprofit Terms; Industry Terms
Depositor comments: This plasmid contains a STOP codon at the end of the codon-optimized ORF. For the version of this plasmid that does not contain a STOP codon, please see Addgene plasmid 131917 For more information on the full Resolute plasmid collection, please see www.addgene.org/depositor-collections/re-solute/. Please provide your feedback on this plasmid to the RESOLUTE consortium by filling out their RESOLUTE repository feedback form: https://forms.office.com/Pages/ResponsePage.aspx?id=0e05yklzmkS7rjFGQL4N7z4feCLQvEJAmVcOCM_u885UN1JJRko0Ukg4TVQwNTZLOUxPQVJWT1NHUCQlQCN0PWcu
How to cite: pDONR221-MFSD4A_STOP was a gift from RESOLUTE Consortium & Giulio Superti-Furga (Addgene plasmid # 161083 ; http://n2t.net/addgene:161083 ; RRID:Addgene_161083)
