>Addgene plasmid #161083 | pDONR221-MFSD4A_STOP | depositor partial sequence | sequence record 312101 | Codon-optimized ORF of MFSD4A
ATGGGATGCGACGGACGGGTGAGCGGACTGCTGCGGAGAAACCTGCAGCCAACCCTGACATACTGGAGCG
TGTTCTTTTCCTTCGGCCTGTGCATCGCCTTTCTGGGCCCTACCCTGCTGGATCTGAGATGTCAGACACA
CAGCTCCCTGCCACAGATCTCTTGGGTGTTCTTTAGCCAGCAGCTGTGCCTGCTGCTGGGATCCGCCCTG
GGAGGCGTGTTCAAGCGGACCCTGGCACAGAGCCTGTGGGCACTGTTTACATCTAGCCTGGCCATCTCCC
TGGTGTTCGCCGTGATCCCCTTTTGCAGAGACGTGAAGGTGCTGGCATCTGTGATGGCACTGGCAGGACT
GGCAATGGGATGTATCGACACCGTGGCCAACATGCAGCTGGTGAGGATGTATCAGAAGGATAGCGCCGTG
TTCCTGCAGGTGCTGCACTTCTTTGTGGGCTTTGGCGCCCTGCTGAGCCCTCTGATCGCCGATCCATTCC
TGTCCGAGGCCAATTGCCTGCCCGCCAACAGCACCGCCAATACCACATCCAGGGGCCACCTGTTTCACGT
GTCCCGCGTGCTGGGACAGCACCACGTGGACGCAAAGCCTTGGTCTAACCAGACCTTCCCAGGACTGACA
CCTAAGGATGGAGCAGGCACAAGGGTGAGCTACGCCTTTTGGATCATGGCCCTGATCAATCTGCCTGTGC
CAATGGCCGTGCTGATGCTGCTGAGCAAGGAGCGCCTGCTGACCTGCTGTCCACAGAGGCGCCCCCTGCT
GCTGTCCGCCGACGAGCTGGCCCTGGAGACACAGCCCCCTGAGAAGGAGGATGCCTCCTCTCTGCCACCC
AAGTTCCAGTCTCACCTGGGCCACGAGGACCTGTTTAGCTGCTGTCAGCGGAAGAACCTGAGAGGCGCCC
CTTATAGCTTCTTTGCCATCCACATCACCGGCGCCCTGGTGCTGTTCATGACCGATGGCCTGACAGGCGC
CTACAGCGCCTTCGTGTACTCTTATGCCGTGGAGAAGCCACTGTCCGTGGGACACAAGGTGGCAGGCTAT
CTGCCCTCTCTGTTCTGGGGCTTTATCACCCTGGGCCGGCTGCTGTCCATCCCCATCAGCTCCAGAATGA
AGCCTGCCACCATGGTGTTCATCAACGTGGTGGGCGTGGTGGTGACATTCCTGGTGCTGCTGATCTTTTC
TTACAATGTGGTGTTCCTGTTTGTGGGAACCGCAAGCCTGGGACTGTTCCTGTCTAGCACCTTTCCCTCC
ATGCTGGCCTACACAGAGGACTCTCTGCAGTATAAGGGCTGCGCAACCACAGTGCTGGTGACAGGAGCAG
GAGTGGGAGAGATGGTGCTGCAGATGCTGGTGGGCTCCATCTTCCAGGCCCAGGGCTCCTACTCTTTCCT
GGTGTGCGGCGTGATCTTTGGCTGTCTGGCCTTCACCTTTTATATCCTGCTGCTGTTCTTTCACAGAATG
CACCCCGGCCTGCCTTCTGTGCCAACACAGGATAGGTCTATCGGCATGGAGAATAGCGAGTGTTATCAGC
GCTAA
